>Addgene plasmid #83408 | pVP16-tev-PRT1-C195A | addgene full sequence | sequence record 175084 | Addgene NGS Result
TGAGATATTTATGCCAGCCAGCCAGACGCAGACGCGCCGAGACAGAACTTAATGGGCCCGCTAACAGCGC
GATTTGCTGGTGACCCAATGCGACCAGATGCTCCACGCCCAGTCGCGTACCGTCTTCATGGGAGAAAATA
ATACTGTTGATGGGTGTCTGGTCAGAGACATCAAGAAATAACGCCGGAACATTAGTGCAGGCAGCTTCCA
CAGCAATGGCATCCTGGTCATCCAGCGGATAGTTAATGATCAGCCCACTGACGCGTTGCGCGAGAAGATT
GTGCACCGCCGCTTTACAGGCTTCGACGCCGCTTCGTTCTACCATCGACACCACCACGCTGGCACCCAGT
TGATCGGCGCGAGATTTAATCGCCGCGACAATTTGCGACGGCGCGTGCAGGGCCAGACTGGAGGTGGCAA
CGCCAATCAGCAACGACTGTTTGCCCGCCAGTTGTTGTGCCACGCGGTTGGGAATGTAATTCAGCTCCGC
CATCGCCGCTTCCACTTTTTCCCGCGTTTTCGCAGAAACGTGGCTGGCCTGGTTCACCACGCGGGAAACG
GTCTGATAAGAGACACCGGCATACTCTGCGACATCGTATAACGTTACTGGTTTCACATTCACCACCCTGA
ATTGACTCTCTTCCGGGCGCTATCATGCCATACCGCGAAAGGTTTTGCACCATTCGATGGTGTCGGAATT
TCGGGCAGCGTTGGGTCCTGGCCACGGGTGCGCATGATCTAGAGCTGCCTCGCGCGTTTCGGTGATGACG
GTGAAAACCTCTGACACATGCAGCTCCCGGAGACGGTCACAGCTTGTCTGTAAGCGGATGCCGGGAGCAG
ACAAGCCCGTCAGGGCGCGTCAGCGGGTGTTGGCGGGTGTCGGGGCGCAGCCATGACCCAGTCACGTAGC
GATAGCGGAGTGTATACTGGCTTAACTATGCGGCATCAGAGCAGATTGTACTGAGAGTGCACCATATGCG
GTGTGAAATACCGCACAGATGCGTAAGGAGAAAATACCGCATCAGGCGCTCTTCCGCTTCCTCGCTCACT
GACTCGCTGCGCTCGGTCGTTCGGCTGCGGCGAGCGGTATCAGCTCACTCAAAGGCGGTAATACGGTTAT
CCACAGAATCAGGGGATAACGCAGGAAAGAACATGTGAGCAAAAGGCCAGCAAAAGGCCAGGAACCGTAA
AAAGGCCGCGTTGCTGGCGTTTTTCCATAGGCTCCGCCCCCCTGACGAGCATCACAAAAATCGACGCTCA
AGTCAGAGGTGGCGAAACCCGACAGGACTATAAAGATACCAGGCGTTTCCCCCTGGAAGCTCCCTCGTGC
GCTCTCCTGTTCCGACCCTGCCGCTTACCGGATACCTGTCCGCCTTTCTCCCTTCGGGAAGCGTGGCGCT
TTCTCATAGCTCACGCTGTAGGTATCTCAGTTCGGTGTAGGTCGTTCGCTCCAAGCTGGGCTGTGTGCAC
GAACCCCCCGTTCAGCCCGACCGCTGCGCCTTATCCGGTAACTATCGTCTTGAGTCCAACCCGGTAAGAC
ACGACTTATCGCCACTGGCAGCAGCCACTGGTAACAGGATTAGCAGAGCGAGGTATGTAGGCGGTGCTAC
AGAGTTCTTGAAGTGGTGGCCTAACTACGGCTACACTAGAAGGACAGTATTTGGTATCTGCGCTCTGCTG
AAGCCAGTTACCTTCGGAAAAAGAGTTGGTAGCTCTTGATCCGGCAAACAAACCACCGCTGGTAGCGGTG
GTTTTTTTGTTTGCAAGCAGCAGATTACGCGCAGAAAAAAAGGATCTCAAGAAGATCCTTTGATCTTTTC
TACGGGGTCTGACGCTCAGTGGAACGAAAACTCACGTTAAGGGATTTTGGTCATGAGATTATCAAAAAGG
ATCTTCACCTAGATCCTTTTAAATTAAAAATGAAGTTTTAAATCAATCTAAAGTATATATGAGTAAACTT
GGTCTGACAGTTACCAATGCTTAATCAGTGAGGCACCTATCTCAGCGATCTGTCTATTTCGTTCATCCAT
AGTTGCCTGACTCCCCGTCGTGTAGATAACTACGATACGGGAGGGCTTACCATCTGGCCCCAGTGCTGCA
ATGATACCGCGAGACCCACGCTCACCGGCTCCAGATTTATCAGCAATAAACCAGCCAGCCGGAAGGGCCG
AGCGCAGAAGTGGTCCTGCAACTTTATCCGCCTCCATCCAGTCTATTAATTGTTGCCGGGAAGCTAGAGT
AAGTAGTTCGCCAGTTAATAGTTTGCGCAACGTTGTTGCCATTGCTACAGGCATCGTGGTGTCACGCTCG
TCGTTTGGTATGGCTTCATTCAGCTCCGGTTCCCAACGATCAAGGCGAGTTACATGATCCCCCATGTTGT
GCAAAAAAGCGGTTAGCTCCTTCGGTCCTCCGATCGTTGTCAGAAGTAAGTTGGCCGCAGTGTTATCACT
CATGGTTATGGCAGCACTGCATAATTCTCTTACTGTCATGCCATCCGTAAGATGCTTTTCTGTGACTGGT
GAGTACTCAACCAAGTCATTCTGAGAATAGTGTATGCGGCGACCGAGTTGCTCTTGCCCGGCGTCAATAC
GGGATAATACCGCGCCACATAGCAGAACTTTAAAAGTGCTCATCATTGGAAAACGTTCTTCGGGGCGAAA
ACTCTCAAGGATCTTACCGCTGTTGAGATCCAGTTCGATGTAACCCACTCGTGCACCCAACTGATCTTCA
GCATCTTTTACTTTCACCAGCGTTTCTGGGTGAGCAAAAACAGGAAGGCAAAATGCCGCAAAAAAGGGAA
TAAGGGCGACACGGAAATGTTGAATACTCATACTCTTCCTTTTTCAATATTATTGAAGCATTTATCAGGG
TTATTGTCTCATGAGCGGATACATATTTGAATGTATTTAGAAAAATAAACAAATAGGGGTTCCGCGCACA
TTTCCCCGAAAAGTGCCACCTGACGTCTAAGAAACCATTATTATCATGACATTAACCTATAAAAATAGGC
GTATCACGAGGCCCTTTCGTCTTCACCTCGAGAAATCATAAAAAATTTATTTGCTTTGTGAGCGGATAAC
AATTATAATAGATTCAATTGTGAGCGGATAACAATTTCACACAGAATTCATTAAAGAGGAGAAATTAACC
ATGGGACATCACCATCATCACCATCACCATTCAAAAATCGAAGAAGGTAAACTGGTAATCTGGATTAACG
GCGATAAAGGCTATAACGGTCTCGCTGAAGTCGGTAAGAAATTCGAGAAAGATACCGGAATTAAAGTCAC
CGTTGAGCATCCGGATAAACTGGAAGAGAAATTCCCACAGGTTGCGGCAACTGGCGATGGCCCTGACATT
ATCTTCTGGGCACACGACCGCTTTGGTGGCTACGCTCAATCTGGCCTGTTGGCTGAAATCACCCCGGACA
AAGCGTTCCAGGACAAGCTGTATCCGTTTACCTGGGATGCCGTACGTTACAACGGCAAGCTGATTGCTTA
CCCGATCGCTGTTGAAGCGTTATCGCTGATTTATAACAAAGATCTGCTGCCGAACCCGCCAAAAACCTGG
GAAGAGATCCCGGCGCTGGATAAAGAACTGAAAGCGAAAGGTAAGAGCGCGCTGATGTTCAACCTGCAAG
AACCGTACTTCACCTGGCCGCTGATTGCTGCTGACGGGGGTTATGCGTTCAAGTATGAAAACGGCAAGTA
CGACATTAAAGACGTGGGCGTGGATAACGCTGGCGCGAAAGCGGGTCTGACCTTCCTGGTTGACCTGATT
AAAAACAAACACATGAATGCAGACACCGATTACTCCATCGCAGAAGCTGCCTTTAATAAAGGCGAAACAG
CGATGACCATCAACGGCCCGTGGGCATGGTCCAACATCGACACCAGCAAAGTGAATTATGGTGTAACGGT
ACTGCCGACCTTCAAGGGTCAACCATCCAAACCGTTCGTTGGCGTGCTGAGCGCAGGTATTAACGCCGCC
AGTCCGAACAAAGAGCTGGCAAAAGAGTTCCTCGAAAACTATCTGCTGACTGATGAAGGTCTGGAAGCGG
TTAATAAAGACAAACCGCTGGGTGCCGTAGCGCTGAAGTCTTACGAGGAAGAGTTGGCGAAAGATCCACG
TATTGCCGCCACTATGGAAAACGCCCAGAAAGGTGAAATCATGCCGAACATCCCGCAGATGTCCGCTTTC
TGGTATGCCGTGCGTACTGCGGTGATCAACGCCGCCAGCGGTCGTCAGACTGTCGATGAAGCCCTGAAAG
ACGCGCAGACTAATTCGAGCTCGAACAACAACAACAATAACAATAACAACAACCTCGGGATCGACGAAAA
CCTGTACCTCACAAGTTTGTACAAAAAAGCAGGCTTAGAGAATCTTTATTTTCAGGGGATGGCCGAAACT
ATGAAAGATATTACGATGAAGAACGATGAATCACAGGAAGAAGAAATCCCCGATCAATTTCTCTGCTGCG
TTTGCCTGGAACTTCTTTACAAGCCAATTGTGTTATCTTGTGGTCATCTATCATGTTTTTGGTGCGTACA
TAAGTCCATGAATGGCTTTCGTGAGTCTCATTGTCCGATATGTAGAGACCCGTATGTTCACTTTCCCTCT
GTGTGCCAGAAGCTTTATTTTCTGTTAAAGAAGATGTACCCACTTGCTCATAAGAAGAGAGAAGAACAAG
TTTTAAAGGAAGAGCAAGAACGAGAATGTTTTTCTCCTCAGATTGATCTTGTTTTGGATTTGTCTGTGTG
TAGTGGAGATTCTCTCAATGTCTCTGATAAACAGAAGGTGGAAGAGTGTTCGAATGCAGCGAACTTATTA
TCTAGTTCATCAAGTAGAGGTGACATTCCATGTATCCCCAAAAATCAAGAACCCACAGATGCAAAAGCTC
TTAATGTTCATGAAAATGAATTACTTAAGGATAACAAAGTCAGTAAGCAGATTTCGAAAGATGATTTGCT
CTGTTCAGCAGCTAAGGAGCTGCTTGTACGACCCGTAGTTCTCAATTGCGGACATGTGTATTGTGAAGGA
TGTGTAGTAGATATGGCTGAAGAAAGCGAAAAGATCAAATGTCAAGAGTGTAATGTTTGTGACCCAAGAG
GATTTCCAAAAGTTTGTTTGATTCTTGAACAGCTTTTGGAGGAAAACTTTCCTGAAGAATACAATTCAAG
AAGCAGTAAGGTTCAGAAAACGCTCGCCCATAATAGCAAAGGAAATATTCAAAGCTATCTCAAAGAAGGC
CCGTCCTTATCAAACGACAATAACAATGATGATCCCTGGTTGGCAAACCCTGGATCAAATGTTCACTTTG
GAGCTGGTTGTGATTCTTGTGGGGTGTATCCAATCATAGGGGATCGATACAGATGCAAAGACTGCAAGGA
GGAAATTGGGTATGACCTTTGCAAAGACTGTTACGAGACTCCTTCGAAAGTTCCAGGGAGATTCAACCAG
CAACACACTCCTGACCACAGGCTTGAGCTTGCACGGTCTCCTCAGGTTCTGATCAATTTCAATTCTATCG
GTATCCTTCTCGGACCCGTTATCTCAAATGAAGGCATGGATACAGATGAAGGCGAGGAAGGGCCTCCTGG
TTCTTCTAATGAGTCATCAAGCACAGAATGATACCCAGCTTTCTTGTACAAAGTGGTGATGGCGCGCCTG
TAGGACGTCGACGGTACCATCGATACGCGTTCGAAGCTTAATTAGCTGAGCTTGGACTCCTGTTGATAGA
TCCAGTAATGACCTCAGAACTCCATCTGGATTTGTTCAGAACGCTCGGTTGCCGCCGGGCGTTTTTTATT
GGTGAGAATCCAAGCTAGCTTGGCGAGATTTTCAGGAGCTAAGGAAGCTAAAATGGAGAAAAAAATCACT
GGATATACCACCGTTGATATATCCCAATGGCATCGTAAAGAACATTTTGAGGCATTTCAGTCAGTTGCTC
AATGTACCTATAACCAGACCGTTCAGCTGGATATTACGGCCTTTTTAAAGACCGTAAAGAAAAATAAGCA
CAAGTTTTATCCGGCCTTTATTCACATTCTTGCCCGCCTGATGAATGCTCATCCGGAATTTCGTATGGCA
ATGAAAGACGGTGAGCTGGTGATATGGGATAGTGTTCACCCTTGTTACACCGTTTTCCATGAGCAAACTG
AAACGTTTTCATCGCTCTGGAGTGAATACCACGACGATTTCCGGCAGTTTCTACACATATATTCGCAAGA
TGTGGCGTGTTACGGTGAAAACCTGGCCTATTTCCCTAAAGGGTTTATTGAGAATATGTTTTTCGTCTCA
GCCAATCCCTGGGTGAGTTTCACCAGTTTTGATTTAAACGTGGCCAATATGGACAACTTCTTCGCCCCCG
TTTTCACCATGGGCAAATATTATACGCAAGGCGACAAGGTGCTGATGCCGCTGGCGATTCAGGTTCATCA
TGCCGTTTGTGATGGCTTCCATGTCGGCAGAATGCTTAATGAATTACAACAGTACTGCGATGAGTGGCAG
GGCGGGGCGTAATTTTTTTAAGGCAGTTATTGGTGCCCTTAAACGCCTGGGGTAATGACTCTCTAGCTTG
AGGCATCAAATAAAACGAAAGGCTCAGTCGAAAGACTGGGCCTTTCGTTTTATCTGTTGTTTGTCGGTGA
ACGCTCTCCTGAGTAGGACAAATCCGCCCTCTAGATTACGTGCAGTCGATGATAAGCTGTCAAACATGAG
AATTGTGCCTAATGAGTGAGCTAACTTACATTAATTGCGTTGCGCTCACTGCCCGCTTTCCAGTCGGGAA
ACCTGTCGTGCCAGCTGCATTAATGAATCGGCCAACGCGCGGGGAGAGGCGGTTTGCGTATTGGGCGCCA
GGGTGGTTTTTCTTTTCACCAGTGAGACGGGCAACAGCTGATTGCCCTTCACCGCCTGGCCCTGAGAGAG
TTGCAGCAAGCGGTCCACGCTGGTTTGCCCCAGCAGGCGAAAATCCTGTTTGATGGTGGTTAACGGCGGG
ATATAACATGAGCTGTCTTCGGTATCGTCGTATCCCACTACCGAGATATCCGCACCAACGCGCAGCCCGG
ACTCGGTAATGGCGCGCATTGCGCCCAGCGCCATCTGATCGTTGGCAACCAGCATCGCAGTGGGAACGAT
GCCCTCATTCAGCATTTGCATGGTTTGTTGAAAACCGGACATGGCACTCCAGTCGCCTTCCCGTTCCGCT
ATCGGCTGAATTTGATTGCGAG
Features (pLannotate 1.2.2; 20 found; start..end, strand, type, name):
    617..694     -  promoter       lacIq promoter: lacI (mutant); In the lacIq allele, a single base change in the promoter boosts expression of the lacI gene about 10-fold.
    743..784     +  CDS            rop (fragment): Rop protein, which maintains plasmids at low copy number; rop
    886..1026    +  misc_feature   bom: basis of mobility region from pBR322
   1212..1800    -  rep_origin     ori: high-copy-number ColE1/pMB1/pBR322/pUC origin of replication
   1971..2831    -  CDS            AmpR: β-lactamase; bla; confers resistance to ampicillin, carbenicillin, and related antibiotics
   2832..2936    -  promoter       AmpR promoter: bla
   3046..3090    +  promoter       T5 promoter: bacteriophage T5 promoter for E. coli RNA polymerase, with embedded lac operator
   3098..3114    +  protein_bind   lac operator: The lac repressor binds to the lac operator to inhibit transcription in E. coli. This inhibition can be relieved by adding lactose or isopropyl-β-D-thiogalactopyranoside (IPTG). lac repressor encoded by lacI
   3184..4281    +  CDS            MBP: maltose binding protein from E. coli; malE (mutated); This version of the gene does not encode a signal sequence, so MBP will remain in the cytosol.
   4351..4375    +  protein_bind   attB1: mutant version of attB; recombination site for the Gateway® BP reaction BP Clonase™
   4378..4397    +  CDS            capTEV™ (fragment): composite tag for in vivo biotinylation, TEV protease cleavage, and 6xHis tagging
   4399..5628    +  CDS            PRT1: PRT1_ARATH - Experimental evidence at transcript level: Swiss-Prot protein existence level 2. E3 ubiquitin-protein ligase that mediates ubiquitination and subsequent proteasomal degradation of target proteins. Functions in the N-end rule pathway of protein degradation, where it specifically recognizes and ubiquitinates proteins with a N-terminal bulky aromatic amino acid (Phe). Does not act on aliphatic hydrophobic and basic N- terminal residues (Arg or Leu) containing proteins. From Arabidopsis thaliana (Mouse-ear cress).
   5633..5657    -  protein_bind   attB2: mutant version of attB; recombination site for the Gateway® BP reaction BP Clonase™
   5725..5819    +  terminator     lambda t0 terminator: transcription terminator from phage lambda
   5834..5862    +  promoter       cat promoter (fragment): promoter of the E. coli cat gene encoding chloramphenicol acetyltransferase
   5863..6519    +  CDS            cat: CAT_ECOLX - Experimental evidence at protein level: Swiss-Prot protein existence level 1. This enzyme is an effector of chloramphenicol resistance in bacteria. From Escherichia coli. This protein is used as a marker in many commonly used cloning vectors, such as pACYC184.
   6587..6673    +  terminator     rrnB T1 terminator: Escherichia coli rrnB; transcription terminator T1 from the E. coli rrnB gene
   6696..6713    -  promoter       tet promoter (fragment): E. coli promoter for tetracycline efflux protein gene
   6732..6753    -  protein_bind   CAP binding site: CAP binding activates transcription in the presence of cAMP. E. coli catabolite activator protein
   6766..616     -  CDS            lacI (across the origin): lac repressor; lacI; The lac repressor binds to the lac operator to inhibit transcription in E. coli. This inhibition can be relieved by adding lactose or isopropyl-β-D-thiogalactopyranoside (IPTG).
