[The description below was written by a language model from this plasmid's Addgene catalogue record and pLannotate feature annotations shown in this document.]
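Description:
pVP16-tev-PRT1-C195A is a bacterial expression plasmid of about 7.2 kb, built on the Gateway-compatible pVP16 backbone, for producing a mutant form of the Arabidopsis thaliana E3 ubiquitin ligase PROTEOLYSIS 1 (PRT1) in E. coli. It replicates from a high-copy ColE1/pMB1-type origin (a pBR322 bom region and a rop fragment are also annotated) and is selected with ampicillin through the β-lactamase gene. The annotation also shows a cat (chloramphenicol acetyltransferase) coding sequence downstream of the expression cassette, preceded by only a fragment of its promoter. The catalogue lists ampicillin as the only selection.

Expression is driven by a bacteriophage T5 promoter with lac operator sequences, which is read by the host RNA polymerase. It is repressed by lacI, carried on the plasmid under the strong lacIq promoter, so expression is inducible with IPTG. The encoded fusion consists of an N-terminal His8 tag (listed in the catalogue but not separately annotated), a signal-sequence-free maltose binding protein that remains cytosolic and typically aids solubility and affinity purification, and a TEV protease cleavage site placed just after attB1. The PRT1 coding sequence follows, flanked by attB1 and attB2 from Gateway recombination and terminated by the lambda t0 terminator. TEV cleavage allows the tags to be removed from the purified protein.

The insert carries a C195A substitution, and the record does not state its functional consequence. The catalogue gives an insert size of 450 bp, whereas the annotated PRT1 CDS spans roughly 1.2 kb. The stated purpose is to supply recombinant mutant PRT1 for in vitro ubiquitination assays of the N-end rule pathway, in which PRT1 recognises substrates with bulky aromatic N-terminal residues.
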