Addgene plasmid #83408: pVP16-tev-PRT1-C195A
Purpose: bacterial expression vector pVP16 containing a mutant variant of Arabidopsis thaliana PROTEOLYSIS 1 (PRT1) N-end rule E3 ubiquitin ligase to be used in N-end rule in vitro ubiquitination studies
Depositing lab: Nico Dissmeyer.
Backbone
  Vector backbone: pVP16
  Vector type: Bacterial Expression
Growth in bacteria
  Bacterial resistance: Ampicillin, 100 μg/mL
  Growth temperature: 37°C
  Growth strain: BL21
  Copy number: High Copy
Gene/Insert
  Gene/Insert name: PROTEOLYSIS1 (PRT1)
  Species: A. thaliana (mustard weed); E. coli
  Insert size (bp): 450
  Mutation: C195A substitution
  GenBank ID: 822078
  Entrez Gene: PRT1 (a.k.a. AT3G24800, proteolysis 1)
  Tag / fusion protein: His8 (N terminal on backbone); MBP (N terminal on backbone); tev cleavage site (N terminal on backbone)
  Cloning method: Gateway Cloning
  Sequencing primers: 5′ gatgtccgctttctggtatgc; 3′ GTTCTGAGGTCATTACTGG
Terms and licenses: Academic/Nonprofit Terms; Industry Terms: Not Available to Industry
How to cite: pVP16-tev-PRT1-C195A was a gift from Nico Dissmeyer (Addgene plasmid # 83408 ; http://n2t.net/addgene:83408 ; RRID:Addgene_83408)
